Addgene plasmid #196709: lentiGuide-Puro.3xBsmBI
Purpose: (Empty Backbone) Backbone for cloning guide libraries with untranscribed barcodes and a tracrRNA of choice
Depositing lab: Bernhard Schmierer. Depositing organization: Karolinska Institutet. Publication: CRISPR/Cas9 screening using unique molecular identifiers. Schmierer B, Botla SK, Zhang J, Turunen M, Kivioja T, Taipale J. Mol Syst Biol. 2017 Oct 9;13(10):945. doi: 10.15252/msb.20177834. PubMed 28993443.
Backbone
  Vector backbone: lentiGuide-Puro (#52963)
  Backbone manufacturer: Feng Zhang Lab
  Vector type: Lentiviral, CRISPR
  Selectable markers: Puromycin
Growth in bacteria
  Bacterial resistance: Ampicillin, 100 μg/mL
  Growth temperature: 30°C
  Growth strain: NEB Stable
  Copy number: Unknown
Gene/Insert
  Gene/Insert name: None
Terms and licenses: Academic/Nonprofit Terms; Industry Terms: Not Available to Industry
How to cite: lentiGuide-Puro.3xBsmBI was a gift from Bernhard Schmierer (Addgene plasmid # 196709 ; http://n2t.net/addgene:196709 ; RRID:Addgene_196709)
