[The description below was written by a language model from this plasmid's Addgene catalogue record and pLannotate feature annotations shown in this document.]
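Description:
lentiGuide-Puro.3xBsmBI is an empty third-generation lentiviral CRISPR backbone derived from lentiGuide-Puro, intended for cloning guide RNA libraries that carry untranscribed barcodes together with a tracrRNA scaffold of the user's choice. It is propagated in E. coli through a high-copy ColE1/pUC origin with ampicillin resistance (AmpR/bla), and also carries an f1 origin, lac promoter/operator remnants, T7 and T3 promoters, and an SV40 origin and poly(A) signal in the plasmid backbone.

The lentiviral cassette begins with an RSV promoter fused to a truncated HIV-1 5' LTR, which makes genomic RNA production Tat-independent. This is followed by the Ψ packaging signal, a gag fragment and the RRE for Rev-dependent export, and the cassette ends in a self-inactivating ΔU3 3' LTR. Within this unit a human U6 RNA polymerase III promoter sits upstream of a roughly 1.9 kb stretch that precedes an S. pyogenes gRNA scaffold. This stretch includes a region annotated by similarity as deoC1, which is most likely non-functional filler rather than an expressed gene. The name suggests three BsmBI sites around this region, but the feature table does not map them, and the record does not spell out the cloning scheme. Downstream, a cPPT/CTS element aids nuclear import. An EF-1α core promoter with intron A drives puromycin N-acetyltransferase for selecting transduced mammalian cells, and a WPRE enhances expression.

The vector encodes no Cas9, so it is meant for cells that receive the nuclease separately. Its associated use is pooled CRISPR/Cas9 screening in which barcodes act as unique molecular identifiers.
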