Features (pLannotate 1.2.2; 30 found; start..end, strand, type, name):
     78..199     +  polyA_signal   SV40 poly(A) signal: SV40 polyadenylation signal
    239..374     +  rep_origin     SV40 ori: SV40 origin of replication
    395..413     -  promoter       T7 promoter: promoter for bacteriophage T7 RNA polymerase
    421..576     +  CDS            lacZα (fragment): LacZα fragment of β-galactosidase; lacZ fragment
    581..1009    +  rep_origin     f1 ori (sequence partly withheld): f1 bacteriophage origin of replication; arrow indicates direction of (+) strand synthesis
   1062..1166    +  promoter       AmpR promoter: bla
   1167..2027    +  CDS            AmpR: β-lactamase; bla; confers resistance to ampicillin, carbenicillin, and related antibiotics
   2198..2786    +  rep_origin     ori: high-copy-number ColE1/pMB1/pBR322/pUC origin of replication
   2969..3061    +  CDS            lacI (fragment): lac repressor; lacI; The lac repressor binds to the lac operator to inhibit transcription in E. coli. This inhibition can be relieved by adding lactose or isopropyl-β-D-thiogalactopyranoside (IPTG).
   3074..3095    +  protein_bind   CAP binding site: CAP binding activates transcription in the presence of cAMP. E. coli catabolite activator protein
   3110..3140    +  promoter       lac promoter: promoter for the E. coli lac operon
   3148..3164    +  protein_bind   lac operator: The lac repressor binds to the lac operator to inhibit transcription in E. coli. This inhibition can be relieved by adding lactose or isopropyl-β-D-thiogalactopyranoside (IPTG). lac repressor encoded by lacI
   3209..3227    +  promoter       T3 promoter: promoter for bacteriophage T3 RNA polymerase
   3255..3481    +  promoter       RSV promoter: Rous sarcoma virus enhancer/promoter
   3482..3662    +  LTR            5' LTR (truncated): truncated 5' long terminal repeat (LTR) from HIV-1
   3709..3834    +  misc_feature   HIV-1 Ψ: packaging signal of human immunodeficiency virus type 1
   3818..4181    +  CDS            HIV-1 gag (fragment): gag protein from human immunodeficiency virus 1; gag
   4327..4560    +  misc_feature   RRE: The Rev response element (RRE) of HIV-1 allows for Rev-dependent mRNA export from the nucleus to the cytoplasm.
   4937..4963    +  CDS            Rev (fragment): human immunodeficiency virus 1 (HIV-1) Rev protein; rev; enhances nuclear export of unspliced and incompletely spliced viral mRNAs
   4967..5207    +  promoter       U6 promoter: RNA polymerase III promoter for human U6 snRNA
   5393..6052    -  CDS            deoC1: DEOC1_STAAN - Also known as dra. Experimental evidence at protein level: Swiss-Prot protein existence level 1. Catalyzes a reversible aldol reaction between acetaldehyde and D-glyceraldehyde 3-phosphate to generate 2-deoxy-D-ribose 5- phosphate. From Staphylococcus aureus (strain N315).
   7097..7172    +  misc_RNA       gRNA scaffold: guide RNA scaffold for the Streptococcus pyogenes CRISPR/Cas9 system
   7235..7352    +  misc_feature   cPPT/CTS: central polypurine tract and central termination sequence of HIV-1
   7418..7484    +  CDS            small t antigen (fragment): SV40 (simian virus 40) small t antigen
   7510..7721    +  promoter       EF-1α core promoter: core promoter for human elongation factor EF-1α
   7722..8660    +  intron         EF-1α intron A: intron upstream of the start codon of human EF-1α
   8682..9281    +  CDS            PuroR (fragment): puromycin N-acetyltransferase; pac from Streptomyces; confers resistance to puromycin
   9297..9885    +  misc_feature   WPRE: woodchuck hepatitis virus posttranscriptional regulatory element
   9936..9955    +  misc_feature   cPPT/CTS (fragment): central polypurine tract and central termination sequence of HIV-1
   9957..10190   +  LTR            3' LTR (ΔU3): self-inactivating 3' long terminal repeat (LTR) from HIV-1
>Addgene plasmid #196709 | lentiGuide-Puro.3xBsmBI | addgene full sequence | sequence record 388054 | Addgene NGS Result
GTACGTATAGTAGTTCATGTCATCTTATTATTCAGTATTTATAACTTGCAAAGAAATGAATATCAGAGAG
TGAGAGGAACTTGTTTATTGCAGCTTATAATGGTTACAAATAAAGCAATAGCATCACAAATTTCACAAAT
AAAGCATTTTTTTCACTGCATTCTAGTTGTGGTTTGTCCAAACTCATCAATGTATCTTATCATGTCTGGC
TCTAGCTATCCCGCCCCTAACTCCGCCCATCCCGCCCCTAACTCCGCCCAGTTCCGCCCATTCTCCGCCC
CATGGCTGACTAATTTTTTTTATTTATGCAGAGGCCGAGGCCGCCTCGGCCTCTGAGCTATTCCAGAAGT
AGTGAGGAGGCTTTTTTGGAGGCCTAGGGACGTACCCAATTCGCCCTATAGTGAGTCGTATTACGCGCGC
TCACTGGCCGTCGTTTTACAACGTCGTGACTGGGAAAACCCTGGCGTTACCCAACTTAATCGCCTTGCAG
CACATCCCCCTTTCGCCAGCTGGCGTAATAGCGAAGAGGCCCGCACCGATCGCCCTTCCCAACAGTTGCG
CAGCCTGAATGGCGAATGGG
[124 nt withheld, positions 581-704]
C
[91 nt withheld, positions 706-796]
A
[49 nt withheld, positions 798-846]
CCTTTGACGTTGGAGTCCACGTTCTTT
[37 nt withheld, positions 874-910]
ACCCTATCTCGGTCTATTCTTTTGATTTATAAGGGATTTTGCCGATTTCGGCCTATTGGTTAAAAAATGA
GCTGATTTAACAAAAATTTAACGCGAATTTTAACAAAATATTAACGCTTACAATTTAGGTGGCACTTTTC
GGGGAAATGTGCGCGGAACCCCTATTTGTTTATTTTTCTAAATACATTCAAATATGTATCCGCTCATGAG
ACAATAACCCTGATAAATGCTTCAATAATATTGAAAAAGGAAGAGTATGAGTATTCAACATTTCCGTGTC
GCCCTTATTCCCTTTTTTGCGGCATTTTGCCTTCCTGTTTTTGCTCACCCAGAAACGCTGGTGAAAGTAA
AAGATGCTGAAGATCAGTTGGGTGCACGAGTGGGTTACATCGAACTGGATCTCAACAGCGGTAAGATCCT
TGAGAGTTTTCGCCCCGAAGAACGTTTTCCAATGATGAGCACTTTTAAAGTTCTGCTATGTGGCGCGGTA
TTATCCCGTATTGACGCCGGGCAAGAGCAACTCGGTCGCCGCATACACTATTCTCAGAATGACTTGGTTG
AGTACTCACCAGTCACAGAAAAGCATCTTACGGATGGCATGACAGTAAGAGAATTATGCAGTGCTGCCAT
AACCATGAGTGATAACACTGCGGCCAACTTACTTCTGACAACGATCGGAGGACCGAAGGAGCTAACCGCT
TTTTTGCACAACATGGGGGATCATGTAACTCGCCTTGATCGTTGGGAACCGGAGCTGAATGAAGCCATAC
CAAACGACGAGCGTGACACCACGATGCCTGTAGCAATGGCAACAACGTTGCGCAAACTATTAACTGGCGA
ACTACTTACTCTAGCTTCCCGGCAACAATTAATAGACTGGATGGAGGCGGATAAAGTTGCAGGACCACTT
CTGCGCTCGGCCCTTCCGGCTGGCTGGTTTATTGCTGATAAATCTGGAGCCGGTGAGCGTGGGTCTCGCG
GTATCATTGCAGCACTGGGGCCAGATGGTAAGCCCTCCCGTATCGTAGTTATCTACACGACGGGGAGTCA
GGCAACTATGGATGAACGAAATAGACAGATCGCTGAGATAGGTGCCTCACTGATTAAGCATTGGTAACTG
TCAGACCAAGTTTACTCATATATACTTTAGATTGATTTAAAACTTCATTTTTAATTTAAAAGGATCTAGG
TGAAGATCCTTTTTGATAATCTCATGACCAAAATCCCTTAACGTGAGTTTTCGTTCCACTGAGCGTCAGA
CCCCGTAGAAAAGATCAAAGGATCTTCTTGAGATCCTTTTTTTCTGCGCGTAATCTGCTGCTTGCAAACA
AAAAAACCACCGCTACCAGCGGTGGTTTGTTTGCCGGATCAAGAGCTACCAACTCTTTTTCCGAAGGTAA
CTGGCTTCAGCAGAGCGCAGATACCAAATACTGTTCTTCTAGTGTAGCCGTAGTTAGGCCACCACTTCAA
GAACTCTGTAGCACCGCCTACATACCTCGCTCTGCTAATCCTGTTACCAGTGGCTGCTGCCAGTGGCGAT
AAGTCGTGTCTTACCGGGTTGGACTCAAGACGATAGTTACCGGATAAGGCGCAGCGGTCGGGCTGAACGG
GGGGTTCGTGCACACAGCCCAGCTTGGAGCGAACGACCTACACCGAACTGAGATACCTACAGCGTGAGCT
ATGAGAAAGCGCCACGCTTCCCGAAGGGAGAAAGGCGGACAGGTATCCGGTAAGCGGCAGGGTCGGAACA
GGAGAGCGCACGAGGGAGCTTCCAGGGGGAAACGCCTGGTATCTTTATAGTCCTGTCGGGTTTCGCCACC
TCTGACTTGAGCGTCGATTTTTGTGATGCTCGTCAGGGGGGCGGAGCCTATGGAAAAACGCCAGCAACGC
GGCCTTTTTACGGTTCCTGGCCTTTTGCTGGCCTTTTGCTCACATGTTCTTTCCTGCGTTATCCCCTGAT
TCTGTGGATAACCGTATTACCGCCTTTGAGTGAGCTGATACCGCTCGCCGCAGCCGAACGACCGAGCGCA
GCGAGTCAGTGAGCGAGGAAGCGGAAGAGCGCCCAATACGCAAACCGCCTCTCCCCGCGCGTTGGCCGAT
TCATTAATGCAGCTGGCACGACAGGTTTCCCGACTGGAAAGCGGGCAGTGAGCGCAACGCAATTAATGTG
AGTTAGCTCACTCATTAGGCACCCCAGGCTTTACACTTTATGCTTCCGGCTCGTATGTTGTGTGGAATTG
TGAGCGGATAACAATTTCACACAGGAAACAGCTATGACCATGATTACGCCAAGCGCGCAATTAACCCTCA
CTAAAGGGAACAAAAGCTGGAGCTGCAAGCTTAATGTAGTCTTATGCAATACTCTTGTAGTCTTGCAACA
TGGTAACGATGAGTTAGCAACATGCCTTACAAGGAGAGAAAAAGCACCGTGCATGCCGATTGGTGGAAGT
AAGGTGGTACGATCGTGCCTTATTAGGAAGGCAACAGACGGGTCTGACATGGATTGGACGAACCACTGAA
TTGCCGCATTGCAGAGATATTGTATTTAAGTGCCTAGCTCGATACATAAACGGGTCTCTCTGGTTAGACC
AGATCTGAGCCTGGGAGCTCTCTGGCTAACTAGGGAACCCACTGCTTAAGCCTCAATAAAGCTTGCCTTG
AGTGCTTCAAGTAGTGTGTGCCCGTCTGTTGTGTGACTCTGGTAACTAGAGATCCCTCAGACCCTTTTAG
TCAGTGTGGAAAATCTCTAGCAGTGGCGCCCGAACAGGGACTTGAAAGCGAAAGGGAAACCAGAGGAGCT
CTCTCGACGCAGGACTCGGCTTGCTGAAGCGCGCACGGCAAGAGGCGAGGGGCGGCGACTGGTGAGTACG
CCAAAAATTTTGACTAGCGGAGGCTAGAAGGAGAGAGATGGGTGCGAGAGCGTCAGTATTAAGCGGGGGA
GAATTAGATCGCGATGGGAAAAAATTCGGTTAAGGCCAGGGGGAAAGAAAAAATATAAATTAAAACATAT
AGTATGGGCAAGCAGGGAGCTAGAACGATTCGCAGTTAATCCTGGCCTGTTAGAAACATCAGAAGGCTGT
AGACAAATACTGGGACAGCTACAACCATCCCTTCAGACAGGATCAGAAGAACTTAGATCATTATATAATA
CAGTAGCAACCCTCTATTGTGTGCATCAAAGGATAGAGATAAAAGACACCAAGGAAGCTTTAGACAAGAT
AGAGGAAGAGCAAAACAAAAGTAAGACCACCGCACAGCAAGCGGCCGCTGATCTTCAGACCTGGAGGAGG
AGATATGAGGGACAATTGGAGAAGTGAATTATATAAATATAAAGTAGTAAAAATTGAACCATTAGGAGTA
GCACCCACCAAGGCAAAGAGAAGAGTGGTGCAGAGAGAAAAAAGAGCAGTGGGAATAGGAGCTTTGTTCC
TTGGGTTCTTGGGAGCAGCAGGAAGCACTATGGGCGCAGCGTCAATGACGCTGACGGTACAGGCCAGACA
ATTATTGTCTGGTATAGTGCAGCAGCAGAACAATTTGCTGAGGGCTATTGAGGCGCAACAGCATCTGTTG
CAACTCACAGTCTGGGGCATCAAGCAGCTCCAGGCAAGAATCCTGGCTGTGGAAAGATACCTAAAGGATC
AACAGCTCCTGGGGATTTGGGGTTGCTCTGGAAAACTCATTTGCACCACTGCTGTGCCTTGGAATGCTAG
TTGGAGTAATAAATCTCTGGAACAGATTTGGAATCACACGACCTGGATGGAGTGGGACAGAGAAATTAAC
AATTACACAAGCTTAATACACTCCTTAATTGAAGAATCGCAAAACCAGCAAGAAAAGAATGAACAAGAAT
TATTGGAATTAGATAAATGGGCAAGTTTGTGGAATTGGTTTAACATAACAAATTGGCTGTGGTATATAAA
ATTATTCATAATGATAGTAGGAGGCTTGGTAGGTTTAAGAATAGTTTTTGCTGTACTTTCTATAGTGAAT
AGAGTTAGGCAGGGATATTCACCATTATCGTTTCAGACCCACCTCCCAACCCCGAGGGGACCCAGAGAGG
GCCTATTTCCCATGATTCCTTCATATTTGCATATACGATACAAGGCTGTTAGAGAGATAATTAGAATTAA
TTTGACTGTAAACACAAAGATATTAGTACAAAATACGTGACGTAGAAAGTAATAATTTCTTGGGTAGTTT
GCAGTTTTAAAATTATGTTTTAAAATGGACTATCATATGCTTACCGTAACTTGAAAGTATTTCGATTTCT
TGGCTTTATATATCTTGTGGAAAGGACGAAACACCGGAGACGGTTGTAAATGAGCACACAAAATACACAT
GCTAAAATATTATATTCTATGACCTTTATAAAATCAACCAAAATCTTCTTTTTAATAACTTTAGTATCAA
TAATTAGAATTTTTATGTTCCTTTTTGCAAACTTTTAATAAAAATGAGCAAAATAAAAAAACGCTAGTTT
TAGTAACTCGCGTTGTTTTCTTCACCTTTAATAATAGCTACTCCACCACTTGTTCCTAAGCGGTCAGCTC
CTGCTTCAATCATTTTTTGAGCATCTTCAAATGTTCTAACTCCACCAGCTGCTTTAACTAAAGCATTGTC
TTTAACAACTGACTTCATTAGTTTAACATCTTCAAATGTTGCACCTGATTTTGAAAATCCTGTTGATGTT
TTAACAAATTCTAATCCAGCTTCAACAGCTATTTCACAAGCTTTCATGATTTCTTCTTTTGTTAATAAAC
AATTTTCCATAATACATTTAACAACATGTGATCCAGCTGCTTTTTTTACAGCTTTCATGTCTTCTAAAAC
TAATTCATAATTTTTGTCTTTTAATGCACCAATATTTAATACCATATCAATTTCTGTTGCACCATCTTTA
ATTGCTTCAGAAACTTCGAATGCTTTTGTAGCTGTTGTGCATGCACCTAGAGGAAAACCTACAACATTTG
TTATTCCTACATTTGTGCCTTTTAATAATTCTTTACAATAGCTTGTTCAATATGAATTAACACAAACTGT
TGCAAAATCAAATTCAATTGCTTCATCACATAATTGTTTAATTTCAGCTTTCGTAGCATCTTGTTTTAAT
AATGTGTGATCTATATATTTGTTTAGTTTCATTTTTTCTCCTATATATTCATTTTTAATTTTAATTCTTT
AATAATTTCGTCTACTTTAACTTTAGCGTTTTGAACAGATTCACCAACACCTATAAAATAAATTTTTAGT
TTAGGTTCAGTTCCACTTGGGCGAACAGCAAATCATGACTTATCTTCTAAATAAAATTTTAGTAAGTCTT
GTCCTGGCATATTATACATTCCATCGATGTAGTCTTCAACATTAACAACTTTAAGTCCAGCAATTTGAGT
TAAGGGTGTTGCTCTCAATGATTTCATTAATGGTTCAATTTTTAATTTCTTTTCTTCTGGTTTAAAATTC
AAGTTTAAAGTGAAAGTGTAATATGCACCCATTTCTTTAAATAAATCTTCTAAATAGTCTACTAATGTTT
TATTTTGTTTTTTATAAAATCAAGCAGCCTCTGCTATTAATATAGAAGCTTGTATTCCATCTTTATCTCT
AGCTGAGTCATCAATTACATATCCATAACTTTCTTCATAAGCAAAAACAAAATTTAATCCGTTATCTTCT
TCTTTAGCAATTTCTCTACCCATTCATTTAAATCCAGTTAAAGTTTTTACAATATTAACTCCATATTTTT
CATGAGCGATTCTATCACCCAAATCACTTGTTACAAAACTTGAATATAGAGCCGGATTTTTTGGAATGCT
ATTTAAGCGTTTTAGATTTGATAATTTTCAATCAATTAAAATTGGTCCTGTTTGATTTCCATCTAATCTT
ACAAAATGACCATCATGTTTTATTGCCATTCCAAATCTGTCAGCATCTGGGTCATTCATAATAATAATAT
CTGCATCATGTTTAATACCATATTCAAGCGGTATTTTTCATGCAGGATCAAATTCTGGATTTGGATTTAC
AACATTTTTAAATGTTTCATCTTCAAATGCATGCTCTTCAACCTCAATAACGTTATATCCTGATTCACGT
AATATTTTTGGGGTAAATTTAGTTCCTGTTCCATTAACTGCGCTAAAAATAATTTTTAAATCTTTTTTAG
CTTCTTGCTCTTTTTTGTACGTCTCTGTTTAAGAGCTAGAAATAGCAAGTTTAAATAAGGCTAGTCCGTT
ATCAACTTGAAAAAGTGGCACCGAGTCGGTGCTTTTTTCGTCTCTAAGCTTGGCGTAACTAGATCTTGAG
ACAAATGGCAGTATTCATCCACAATTTTAAAAGAAAAGGGGGGATTGGGGGGTACAGTGCAGGGGAAAGA
ATAGTAGACATAATAGCAACAGACATACAAACTAAAGAATTACAAAAACAAATTACAAAAATTCAAAATT
TTCGGGTTTATTACAGGGACAGCAGAGATCCACTTTGGCGCCGGCTCGAGGGGGCCCGGGTGCAAAGATG
GATAAAGTTTTAAACAGAGAGGAATCTTTGCAGCTAATGGACCTTCTAGGTCTTGAAAGGAGTGGGAATT
GGCTCCGGTGCCCGTCAGTGGGCAGAGCGCACATCGCCCACAGTCCCCGAGAAGTTGGGGGGAGGGGTCG
GCAATTGATCCGGTGCCTAGAGAAGGTGGCGCGGGGTAAACTGGGAAAGTGATGTCGTGTACTGGCTCCG
CCTTTTTCCCGAGGGTGGGGGAGAACCGTATATAAGTGCAGTAGTCGCCGTGAACGTTCTTTTTCGCAAC
GGGTTTGCCGCCAGAACACAGGTAAGTGCCGTGTGTGGTTCCCGCGGGCCTGGCCTCTTTACGGGTTATG
GCCCTTGCGTGCCTTGAATTACTTCCACCTGGCTGCAGTACGTGATTCTTGATCCCGAGCTTCGGGTTGG
AAGTGGGTGGGAGAGTTCGAGGCCTTGCGCTTAAGGAGCCCCTTCGCCTCGTGCTTGAGTTGAGGCCTGG
CCTGGGCGCTGGGGCCGCCGCGTGCGAATCTGGTGGCACCTTCGCGCCTGTCTCGCTGCTTTCGATAAGT
CTCTAGCCATTTAAAATTTTTGATGACCTGCTGCGACGCTTTTTTTCTGGCAAGATAGTCTTGTAAATGC
GGGCCAAGATCTGCACACTGGTATTTCGGTTTTTGGGGCCGCGGGCGGCGACGGGGCCCGTGCGTCCCAG
CGCACATGTTCGGCGAGGCGGGGCCTGCGAGCGCGGCCACCGAGAATCGGACGGGGGTAGTCTCAAGCTG
GCCGGCCTGCTCTGGTGCCTGGCCTCGCGCCGCCGTGTATCGCCCCGCCCTGGGCGGCAAGGCTGGCCCG
GTCGGCACCAGTTGCGTGAGCGGAAAGATGGCCGCTTCCCGGCCCTGCTGCAGGGAGCTCAAAATGGAGG
ACGCGGCGCTCGGGAGAGCGGGCGGGTGAGTCACCCACACAAAGGAAAAGGGCCTTTCCGTCCTCAGCCG
TCGCTTCATGTGACTCCACGGAGTACCGGGCGCCGTCCAGGCACCTCGATTAGTTCTCGAGCTTTTGGAG
TACGTCGTCTTTAGGTTGGGGGGAGGGGTTTTATGCGATGGAGTTTCCCCACACTGAGTGGGTGGAGACT
GAAGTTAGGCCAGCTTGGCACTTGATGTAATTCTCCTTGGAATTTGCCCTTTTTGAGTTTGGATCTTGGT
TCATTCTCAAGCCTCAGACAGTGGTTCAAAGTTTTTTTCTTCCATTTCAGGTGTCGTGACGTACGGCCAC
CATGACCGAGTACAAGCCCACGGTGCGCCTCGCCACCCGCGACGACGTCCCCAGGGCCGTACGCACCCTC
GCCGCCGCGTTCGCCGACTACCCCGCCACGCGCCACACCGTCGATCCGGACCGCCACATCGAGCGGGTCA
CCGAGCTGCAAGAACTCTTCCTCACGCGCGTCGGGCTCGACATCGGCAAGGTGTGGGTCGCGGACGACGG
CGCCGCCGTGGCGGTCTGGACCACGCCGGAGAGCGTCGAAGCGGGGGCGGTGTTCGCCGAGATCGGCCCG
CGCATGGCCGAGTTGAGCGGTTCCCGGCTGGCCGCGCAGCAACAGATGGAAGGCCTCCTGGCGCCGCACC
GGCCCAAGGAGCCCGCGTGGTTCCTGGCCACCGTCGGAGTCTCGCCCGACCACCAGGGCAAGGGTCTGGG
CAGCGCCGTCGTGCTCCCCGGAGTGGAGGCGGCCGAGCGCGCCGGGGTGCCCGCCTTCCTGGAGACCTCC
GCGCCCCGCAACCTCCCCTTCTACGAGCGGCTCGGCTTCACCGTCACCGCCGACGTCGAGGTGCCCGAAG
GACCGCGCACCTGGTGCATGACCCGCAAGCCCGGTGCCTGAACGCGTTAAGTCGACAATCAACCTCTGGA
TTACAAAATTTGTGAAAGATTGACTGGTATTCTTAACTATGTTGCTCCTTTTACGCTATGTGGATACGCT
GCTTTAATGCCTTTGTATCATGCTATTGCTTCCCGTATGGCTTTCATTTTCTCCTCCTTGTATAAATCCT
GGTTGCTGTCTCTTTATGAGGAGTTGTGGCCCGTTGTCAGGCAACGTGGCGTGGTGTGCACTGTGTTTGC
TGACGCAACCCCCACTGGTTGGGGCATTGCCACCACCTGTCAGCTCCTTTCCGGGACTTTCGCTTTCCCC
CTCCCTATTGCCACGGCGGAACTCATCGCCGCCTGCCTTGCCCGCTGCTGGACAGGGGCTCGGCTGTTGG
GCACTGACAATTCCGTGGTGTTGTCGGGGAAATCATCGTCCTTTCCTTGGCTGCTCGCCTGTGTTGCCAC
CTGGATTCTGCGCGGGACGTCCTTCTGCTACGTCCCTTCGGCCCTCAATCCAGCGGACCTTCCTTCCCGC
GGCCTGCTGCCGGCTCTGCGGCCTCTTCCGCGTCTTCGCCTTCGCCCTCAGACGAGTCGGATCTCCCTTT
GGGCCGCCTCCCCGCGTCGACTTTAAGACCAATGACTTACAAGGCAGCTGTAGATCTTAGCCACTTTTTA
AAAGAAAAGGGGGGACTGGAAGGGCTAATTCACTCCCAACGAAGACAAGATCTGCTTTTTGCTTGTACTG
GGTCTCTCTGGTTAGACCAGATCTGAGCCTGGGAGCTCTCTGGCTAACTAGGGAACCCACTGCTTAAGCC
TCAATAAAGCTTGCCTTGAGTGCTTCAAGTAGTGTGTGCCCGTCTGTTGTGTGACTCTGGTAACTAGAGA
TCCCTCAGACCCTTTTAGTCAGTGTGGAAAATCTCTAGCA
